>Addgene plasmid #60151 | pNB786 | depositor full sequence | sequence record 96314 | pNB786 sequence 8645 bps
GACGAAAGGGCCTCGTGATACGCCTATTTTTATAGGTTAATGTCATGATAATAATGGTTTCTTAGACGTC
AGGTGGCACTTTTCGGGGAAATGTGCGCGGAACCCCTATTTGTTTATTTTTCTAAATACATTCAAATATG
TATCCGCTCATGAGACAATAACCCTGATAAATGCTTCAATAATATTGAAAAAGGAAGAGTATGAGTATTC
AACATTTCCGTGTCGCCCTTATTCCCTTTTTTGCGGCATTTTGCCTTCCTGTTTTTGCTCACCCAGAAAC
GCTGGTGAAAGTAAAAGATGCTGAAGATCAGTTGGGTGCACGAGTGGGTTACATCGAACTGGATCTCAAC
AGCGGTAAGATCCTTGAGAGTTTTCGCCCCGAAGAACGTTTTCCAATGATGAGCACTTTTAAAGTTCTGC
TATGTGGCGCGGTATTATCCCGTATTGACGCCGGGCAAGAGCAACTCGGTCGCCGCATACACTATTCTCA
GAATGACTTGGTTGAGTACTCACCAGTCACAGAAAAGCATCTTACGGATGGCATGACAGTAAGAGAATTA
TGCAGTGCTGCCATAACCATGAGTGATAACACTGCGGCCAACTTACTTCTGACAACGATCGGAGGACCGA
AGGAGCTAACCGCTTTTTTGCACAACATGGGGGATCATGTAACTCGCCTTGATCGTTGGGAACCGGAGCT
GAATGAAGCCATACCAAACGACGAGCGTGACACCACGATGCCTGTAGCAATGGCAACAACGTTGCGCAAA
CTATTAACTGGCGAACTACTTACTCTAGCTTCCCGGCAACAATTAATAGACTGGATGGAGGCGGATAAAG
TTGCAGGACCACTTCTGCGCTCGGCCCTTCCGGCTGGCTGGTTTATTGCTGATAAATCTGGAGCCGGTGA
GCGTGGGTCTCGCGGTATCATTGCAGCACTGGGGCCAGATGGTAAGCCCTCCCGTATCGTAGTTATCTAC
ACGACGGGGAGTCAGGCAACTATGGATGAACGAAATAGACAGATCGCTGAGATAGGTGCCTCACTGATTA
AGCATTGGTAACTGTCAGACCAAGTTTACTCATATATACTTTAGATTGATTTAAAACTTCATTTTTAATT
TAAAAGGATCTAGGTGAAGATCCTTTTTGATAATCTCATGACCAAAATCCCTTAACGTGAGTTTTCGTTC
CACTGAGCGTCAGACCCCGTAGAAAAGATCAAAGGATCTTCTTGAGATCCTTTTTTTCTGCGCGTAATCT
GCTGCTTGCAAACAAAAAAACCACCGCTACCAGCGGTGGTTTGTTTGCCGGATCAAGAGCTACCAACTCT
TTTTCCGAAGGTAACTGGCTTCAGCAGAGCGCAGATACCAAATACTGTCCTTCTAGTGTAGCCGTAGTTA
GGCCACCACTTCAAGAACTCTGTAGCACCGCCTACATACCTCGCTCTGCTAATCCTGTTACCAGTGGCTG
CTGCCAGTGGCGATAAGTCGTGTCTTACCGGGTTGGACTCAAGACGATAGTTACCGGATAAGGCGCAGCG
GTCGGGCTGAACGGGGGGTTCGTGCACACAGCCCAGCTTGGAGCGAACGACCTACACCGAACTGAGATAC
CTACAGCGTGAGCTATGAGAAAGCGCCACGCTTCCCGAAGGGAGAAAGGCGGACAGGTATCCGGTAAGCG
GCAGGGTCGGAACAGGAGAGCGCACGAGGGAGCTTCCAGGGGGAAACGCCTGGTATCTTTATAGTCCTGT
CGGGTTTCGCCACCTCTGACTTGAGCGTCGATTTTTGTGATGCTCGTCAGGGGGGCGGAGCCTATGGAAA
AACGCCAGCAACGCGGCCTTTTTACGGTTCCTGGCCTTTTGCTGGCCTTTTGCTCACATGTTCTTTCCTG
CGTTATCCCCTGATTCTGTGGATAACCGTATTACCGCCTTTGAGTGAGCTGATACCGCTCGCCGCAGCCG
AACGACCGAGCGCAGCGAGTCAGTGAGCGAGGAAGCGGAAGAGCGCCCAATACGCAAACCGCCTCTCCCC
GCGCGTTGGCCGATTCATTAATGCAGCTGGCACGACAGGTTTCCCGACTGGAAAGCGGGCAGTGAGCGCA
ACGCAATTAATGTGAGTTACCTCACTCATTAGGCACCCCAGGCTTTACACTTTATGCTTCCGGCTCCTAT
GTTGTGTGGAATTGTGAGCGGATAACAATTTCACACAGGAAACAGCTATGACCATGATTACGCCAAGCGC
GCAATTAACCCTCACTAAAGGGAACAAAAGCTGGAGCTCTGATGAACGGTAAGCCAATGAAGGAAAAGAA
GTCTACCAGAAGTGTCGAAGACTTCATGGCTGCTATGCAAAGAGTCTCTACTCAACACGAAAAGGAAACC
TAATCCTGTTGAAGTAGCATTTAATCATAATTTTTGTCACATTTTAATCAACTTGATTTTTCTGGTTTAA
TTTTTCTAATTTTAATTTTAATTTTTTTATCAATGGGAACTGATACACTAAAAAGAATTAGGAGCCAACA
AGAATAAGCCGCTTATTTCCTACTAGAGTTTGCTTAAAATTTCATCTCGAATTGTCATTCTAATATTTTA
TCCACACACACACCTTAAAATTTTTAGATTAAATGGCATCAACTCTTAGCTTCACACACACACACACACC
GAAGCTGGTTGTTTTATTTGATTTGATATAATTGGTTTCTCTGGATGGTACTTTTTCTTTCTTGGTTATT
TCCTATTTTAAAATATGAAACGCACACAAGTCATAATTATTCTAATAGAGCACAATTCACAACACGCACA
TTTCAACTTTAATATTTTTTTAGAAACACTTTATTTAGTCTAATTCTTAATTTTTAATATATATAATGCA
CACACACTAATTTATTCATTAATTTTTTATTGAGTAGGATTTGAAAATATTTGGTATCTTTGCAAGATGT
TTGTATAGAGGGACAAAGAATCGTCTTTATTATGGTCAAGGCTTTACGTCATAATAGTTCCTGCCCAGCT
CTTCTATAATACTTTAAAGATCTCTTCTCGTTTGCTCCATTTGGAAGTCTCGCTTACGTTTATGCGCCCA
TACAGACACTCAAGATACACACTTACATGAACGTATACAAATTTACTAACACTACTTGAAAATATGAACC
ACAGTACATCATATTAAGACGTAGTATTCGATGATTGAAGGCCGCCTCCGCGAAATACCTTTACTGATTT
TGCCGGTTAATCGCATCGAAATTTCTTCATCACAAGAAAGCAAACAAATCGCCAGGCCATTCTACAAGTT
TCCTTTTCTTATGAAGATGTAAAAGCTACTAAGGCGTCATTACTCTAGATGACTCAGTTTAGTCTGACCT
TCTATAGTATACTACCCTGGCGCTATGATGATGAGCGGTTCTTTTATTGCGGAAACGAAAATTCCGGGAC
CGGCGAAATTTGCCCGGTTTTGTCCGTAACCGGCTTCATGAGTCGGCTTCAATAGTAGTTGAATACTTAT
TTAAACAGCAGAACTTAACTCACTCATCACGCTGTTTCCGCTGAATTTTCTCAAAATATCTAAGCAGTCA
ACAAATATAAAGAATATTGAAATTGACAGTTTTTGTCGCTATCGATTTTTATTATTTGCTGTTTTAAATC
TTGGTTTACACTCCATCCAAACTAGAACTAGTGGATCCCCCGGGTTAATTAACATGGAAGACGTCAAAAA
CATAAAGAAAGGCCCGGCGCCATTCTATCCGCTGGAAGATGGAACCGCTGGAGAGCAACTGCATAAGGCT
ATGAAGAGATACGCCCTGGTTCCTGGAACAATTGCTTTTACAGATGCACATATCGAGGTGGACATCACTT
ACGCTGAGTACTTCGAAATGTCCGTTCGGTTGGCAGAAGCTATGAAACGATATGGGCTGAATACAAATCA
CAGAATCGTCGTATGCAGTGAAAACTCTCTTCAATTCTTTATGCCGGTGTTGGGCGCGTTATTTATCGGA
GTTGCAGTTGCGCCCGCGAACGACATTTATAATGAACGTGAATTGCTCAACAGTATGGGCATTTCGCAGC
CTACCGTGGTGTTCGTTTCCAAAAAGGGGTTGCAAAAAATTTTGAACGTGCAAAAAAAGCTCCCAATCAT
CCAAAAAATTATTATCATGGATTCTAAAACGGATTACCAGGGATTTCAGTCGATGTACACGTTCGTCACA
TCTCATCTACCTCCCGGTTTTAATGAATACGATTTTGTGCCAGAGTCCTTCGATAGGGACAAGACAATTG
CACTGATCATGAACTCCTCTGGATCTACTGGTCTGCCTAAAGGTGTCGCTCTGCCTCATAGAACTGCCTG
CGTGAGATTCTCGCATGCCAGAGATCCTATTTTTGGCAATCAAATCATTCCGGATACTGCGATTTTAAGT
GTTGTTCCATTCCATCACGGTTTTGGAATGTTTACTACACTCGGATATTTGATATGTGGATTTCGAGTCG
TCTTAATGTATAGATTTGAAGAAGAGCTGTTTCTGAGGAGCCTTCAGGATTACAAGATTCAAAGTGCGCT
GCTGGTGCCAACCCTATTCTCCTTCTTCGCCAAAAGCACTCTGATTGACAAATACGATTTATCTAATTTA
CACGAAATTGCTTCTGGTGGCGCTCCCCTCTCTAAGGAAGTCGGGGAAGCGGTTGCCAAGAGGTTCCATC
TGCCAGGTATCAGGCAAGGATATGGGCTCACTGAGACTACATCAGCTATTCTGATTACACCCGAGGGGGA
TGATAAACCGGGCGCGGTCGGTAAAGTTGTTCCATTTTTTGAAGCGAAGGTTGTGGATCTGGATACCGGG
AAAACGCTGGGCGTTAATCAAAGAGGCGAACTGTGTGTGAGAGGTCCTATGATTATGTCCGGTTATGTAA
ACAATCCGGAAGCGACCAACGCCTTGATTGACAAGGATGGATGGCTACATTCTGGAGACATAGCTTACTG
GGACGAAGACGAACACTTCTTCATCGTTGACCGCCTGAAGTCTCTGATTAAGTACAAAGGCTATCAGGTG
GCTCCCGCTGAATTGGAATCCATCTTGCTCCAACACCCCAACATCTTCGACGCAGGTGTCGCAGGTCTTC
CCGACGATGACGCCGGTGAACTTCCCGCCGCCGTTGTTGTTTTGGAGCACGGAAAGACGATGACGGAAAA
AGAGATCGTGGATTACGTCGCCAGTCAAGTAACAACCGCGAAAAAGTTGCGCGGAGGAGTTGTGTTTGTG
GACGAAGTACCGAAAGGTCTTACCGGAAAACTCGACGCAAGAAAAATCAGAGAGATCCTCATAAAGGCCA
AGAAGGGCGGAAAGATCGCCGTGGGTGGGGGATCAATGTCTAAAGGTGAAGAATTATTCACTGGTGTTGT
CCCAATTTTGGTTGAATTAGATGGTGATGTTAATGGTCACAAATTTTCTGTCTCCGGTGAAGGTGAAGGT
GATGCTACTTACGGTAAATTGACCTTAAAATTGATTTGTACTACTGGTAAATTGCCAGTTCCATGGCCAA
CCTTAGTCACTACTTTAGGTTATGGTTTGCAATGTTTTGCTAGATACCCAGATCATATGAAACAACATGA
CTTTTTCAAGTCTGCCATGCCAGAAGGTTATGTTCAAGAAAGAACTATTTTTTTCAAAGATGACGGTAAC
TACAAGACCAGAGCTGAAGTCAAGTTTGAAGGTGATACCTTAGTTAATAGAATCGAATTAAAAGGTATTG
ATTTTAAAGAAGATGGTAACATTTTAGGTCACAAATTGGAATACAACTATAACTCTCACAATGTTTACAT
CACTGCTGACAAACAAAAGAATGGTATCAAAGCTAACTTCAAAATTAGACACAACATTGAAGATGGTGGT
GTTCAATTAGCTGACCATTATCAACAAAATACTCCAATTGGTGATGGTCCAGTCTTGTTACCAGACAACC
ATTACTTATCCTATCAATCTGCCTTATCCAAAGATCCAAACGAAAAGAGAGACCACATGGTCTTGTTAGA
ATTTGTTACTGCTGCTGGTATTACCCATGGTATTGATGAATCTCGAGAATAAGGCGCGCCACTTCTAAAT
AAGCGAATTTCTTATGATTTATGATTTTTATTATTAAATAAGTTATAAAAAAAATAAGTGTATACAAATT
TTAAAGTGACTCTTAGGTTTTAAAACGAAAATTCTTATTCTTGAGTAACTCTTTCCTGTAGGTCAGGTTG
CTTTCTCAGGTATAGTATGAGGTCGCTCTTATTGACCACACCTCTACCGGCAGATCCGCTAGGGATAACA
GGGTAATATAGATCTGTTTAGCTTGCCTCGTCCCCGCCGGGTCACCCGGCCAGCGACATGGAGGCCCAGA
ATACCCTCCTTGACAGTCTTGACGTGCGCAGCTCAGGGGCATGATGTGACTGTCGCCCGTACATTTAGCC
CATACATCCCCATGTATAATCATTTGCATCCATACATTTTGATGGCCGCACGGCGCGAAGCAAAAATTAC
GGCTCCTCGCTGCAGACCTGCGAGCAGGGAAACGCTCCCCTCACAGACGCGTGTACGCATGTAACATTAT
ACTGAAAACCTTGCTTGAGAAGGTTTTGGGACGCTCGAAGGCTTTAATTTGCGGCCGGTACCCAATTCGC
CCTATAGTGAGTCGTATTACGCGCGCTCACTGGCCGTCGTTTTACAACGTCGTGACTGGGAAAACCCTGG
CGTTACCCAACTTAATCGCCTTGCAGCACATCCCCCTTTCGCCAGCTGGCGTAATAGCGAAGAGGCCCGC
ACCGATCGCCCTTCCCAACAGTTGCGCAGCCTGAATGGCGAATGGCGCG
[124 nt withheld, positions 6840-6963]
C
[91 nt withheld, positions 6965-7055]
A
[49 nt withheld, positions 7057-7105]
CCTTTGACGTTGGAGTCCACGTTCTTT
[37 nt withheld, positions 7133-7169]
ACCCTATCTCGGTCTATTCTTTTGATTTATAAGGGATTTTGCCGATTTCGGCCTATTGGTTAAAAAATGA
GCTGATTTAACAAAAATTTAACGCGAATTTTAACAAAATATTAACGTTTACAATTTCCTGATGCGGTATT
TTCTCCTTACGCATCTGTGCGGTATTTCACACCGCATAGGGTAATAACTGATATAATTAAATTGAAGCTC
TAATTTGTGAGTTTAGTATACATGCATTTACTTATAATACAGTTTTTTAGTTTTGCTGGCCGCATCTTCT
CAAATATGCTTCCCAGCCTGCTTTTCTGTAACGTTCACCCTCTACCTTAGCATCCCTTCCCTTTGCAAAT
AGTCCTCTTCCAACAATAATAATGTCAGATCCTGTAGAGACCACATCATCCACGGTTCTATACTGTTGAC
CCAATGCGTCTCCCTTGTCATCTAAACCCACACCGGGTGTCATAATCAACCAATCGTAACCTTCATCTCT
TCCACCCATGTCTCTTTGAGCAATAAAGCCGATAACAAAATCTTTGTCGCTCTTCGCAATGTCAACAGTA
CCCTTAGTATATTCTCCAGTAGATAGGGAGCCCTTGCATGACAATTCTGCTAACATCAAAAGGCCTCTAG
GTTCCTTTGTTACTTCTTCTGCCGCCTGCTTCAAACCGCTAACAATACCTGGGCCCACCACACCGTGTGC
ATTCGTAATGTCTGCCCATTCTGCTATTCTGTATACACCCGCAGAGTACTGCAATTTGACTGTATTACCA
ATGTCAGCAAATTTTCTGTCTTCGAAGAGTAAAAAATTGTACTTGGCGGATAATGCCTTTAGCGGCTTAA
CTGTGCCCTCCATGGAAAAATCAGTCAAGATATCCACATGTGTTTTTAGTAAACAAATTTTGGGACCTAA
TGCTTCAACTAACTCCAGTAATTCCTTGGTGGTACGAACATCCAATGAAGCACACAAGTTTGTTTGCTTT
TCGTGCATGATATTAAATAGCTTGGCAGCAACAGGACTAGGATGAGTAGCAGCACGTTCCTTATATGTAG
CTTTCGACATGATTTATCTTCGTTTCCTGCAGGTTTTTGTTCTGTGCAGTTGGGTTAAGAATACTGGGCA
ATTTCATGTTTCTTCAACACTACATATGCGTATATATACCAATCTAAGTCTGTGCTCCTTCCTTCGTTCT
TCCTTCTGTTCGGAGATTACCGAATCAAAAAAATTTCAAAGAAACCGAAATCAAAAAAAAGAATAAAAAA
AAAATGATGAATTGAATTGAAAAGCTGTGGTATGGTGCACTCTCAGTACAATCTGCTCTGATGCCGCATA
GTTAAGCCAGCCCCGACACCCGCCAACACCCGCTGACGCGCCCTGACGGGCTTGTCTGCTCCCGGCATCC
GCTTACAGACAAGCTGTGACCGTCTCCGGGAGCTGCATGTGTCAGAGGTTTTCACCGTCATCACCGAAAC
GCGCGA
Features (pLannotate 1.2.2; 23 found; start..end, strand, type, name):
     96..200     +  promoter       AmpR promoter: bla
    201..1061    +  CDS            AmpR: β-lactamase; bla; confers resistance to ampicillin, carbenicillin, and related antibiotics
   1232..1820    +  rep_origin     ori: high-copy-number ColE1/pMB1/pBR322/pUC origin of replication
   2003..2095    +  CDS            lacI (fragment): lac repressor; lacI; The lac repressor binds to the lac operator to inhibit transcription in E. coli. This inhibition can be relieved by adding lactose or isopropyl-β-D-thiogalactopyranoside (IPTG).
   2108..2129    +  protein_bind   CAP binding site: CAP binding activates transcription in the presence of cAMP. E. coli catabolite activator protein
   2144..2174    +  promoter       lac promoter: promoter for the E. coli lac operon
   2182..2198    +  protein_bind   lac operator: The lac repressor binds to the lac operator to inhibit transcription in E. coli. This inhibition can be relieved by adding lactose or isopropyl-β-D-thiogalactopyranoside (IPTG). lac repressor encoded by lacI
   2243..2261    +  promoter       T3 promoter: promoter for bacteriophage T3 RNA polymerase
   2279..2380    +  CDS            PMA1 (fragment): PMA1_YEAST - Experimental evidence at protein level: Swiss-Prot protein existence level 1. The plasma membrane ATPase of plants and fungi is a hydrogen ion pump. The proton gradient it generates drives the active transport of nutrients by H(+)-symport. The resulting external acidification and/or internal alkinization may mediate growth responses. From Saccharomyces cerevisiae (strain ATCC 204508 / S288c) (Baker's yeast).
   3662..3684    +  misc_feature   MCS (fragment): pBluescript multiple cloning site
   3694..5343    +  CDS            luciferase: firefly luciferase; luc+; enhanced luc+ version of the luciferase gene
   5356..6061    +  CDS            yeGFP (fragment): yeast-enhanced green fluorescent protein codons optimized for translation in S. cerevisiae and C. albicans
   6093..6280    +  terminator     ADH1 terminator: S. cerevisiae ADH1; transcription terminator for the S. cerevisiae alcohol dehydrogenase 1 (ADH1) gene
   6355..6562    +  promoter       TEF promoter (fragment): Ashbya gossypii TEF promoter
   6553..6632    +  terminator     CYC1 terminator (fragment): S. cerevisiae CYC1; transcription terminator for CYC1
   6651..6669    -  promoter       T7 promoter: promoter for bacteriophage T7 RNA polymerase
   6677..6832    +  CDS            lacZα (fragment): LacZα fragment of β-galactosidase; lacZ fragment
   6840..7295    +  rep_origin     f1 ori (sequence partly withheld): f1 bacteriophage origin of replication; arrow indicates direction of (+) strand synthesis
   7296..7347    -  misc_feature   bom (fragment): basis of mobility region from pBR322
   7426..8229    -  CDS            URA3: orotidine-5'-phosphate decarboxylase, required for uracil biosynthesis; S. cerevisiae URA3; yeast auxotrophic marker, counterselectable with 5-fluoroorotic acid (5-FOA)
   8230..8445    -  promoter       URA3 promoter: S. cerevisiae URA3
   8460..8509    -  misc_feature   bom (fragment): basis of mobility region from pBR322
   8611..1       -  CDS            rop (fragment) (across the origin): Rop protein, which maintains plasmids at low copy number; rop
