[The description below was written by a language model from this plasmid's Addgene catalogue record and pLannotate feature annotations shown in this document.]
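Description:
pNB786 is a yeast expression plasmid built on the p406 backbone, carrying a firefly luciferase–yellow fluorescent protein fusion reporter under the LEU1 promoter. In E. coli it is maintained at high copy through a ColE1/pUC-type origin and selected with ampicillin via the β-lactamase gene. An f1 origin and remnants of a pBluescript-style cloning region (lac promoter/operator, lacZα fragment, T3 and T7 promoters) are also present. Selection in yeast relies on the URA3 auxotrophic marker with its own promoter, which can be counterselected with 5-FOA. The feature table shows no yeast replication origin or centromere, which is consistent with an integrating-type vector, although the record does not state this explicitly.

The payload is the Photinus pyralis luciferase coding sequence (annotated as the luc+ version) followed directly by yEVenus, a yeast codon-optimized yellow fluorescent protein. The annotation software labels yEVenus as a yeGFP fragment because of its close similarity to that protein. The fusion lies between PacI and AscI sites and is terminated by the ADH1 terminator. The luciferase carries A4V and S504G substitutions, which the depositor reports as having no functional effect. The LEU1 promoter is not itself annotated, but presumably occupies the unannotated stretch upstream of the luciferase. Short PMA1, TEF promoter and CYC1 terminator fragments flanking the cassette appear to be leftovers from earlier cloning, and the record does not explain them.

Because the single polypeptide is both luminescent and fluorescent, the two readouts can be compared from the same promoter. This fits the associated work on following fast gene expression dynamics in single yeast cells by time-lapse luminescence microscopy.
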