Addgene plasmid #60151: pNB786
Purpose: Firefly luciferase (Promega) yeast codon-optimized yellow fluorescent protein (yEVenus) fusion driven by LEU1 promoter.
Depositing lab: Nicolas Buchler. Depositing organization: Duke University. Publication: Measuring fast gene dynamics in single cells with time-lapse luminescence microscopy. Mazo-Vargas A, Park H, Aydin M, Buchler NE. Mol Biol Cell. 2014 Sep 17. pii: mbc.E14-07-1187. 10.1091/mbc.E14-07-1187 PubMed 25232010.
Backbone
  Vector backbone: p406
  Backbone size w/o insert (bp): 6260
  Total vector size (bp): 8645
  Vector type: Yeast Expression
  Selectable markers: URA3
Growth in bacteria
  Bacterial resistance: Ampicillin, 100 μg/mL
  Growth temperature: 37°C
  Growth strain: DH5alpha
  Copy number: High Copy
Gene/Insert
  Gene/Insert name: FLuc-yEVenus (alt names: Firefly luciferase and yeast codon-optimized yellow fluorescent protein fusion; p406-LEU1pr-FLuc-yEVenus)
  Species: Photinus pyralis
  Insert size (bp): 2385
  Mutation: FLuc has A4V & S504G (no functional effect)
  Promoter: LEU1pr
  Cloning method: Restriction Enzyme; 5′ cloning site PacI (not destroyed); 3′ cloning site AscI (not destroyed)
  Sequencing primers: 5′ cactttatgcttccggctcctatgtt; 3′ CTGCCGGTAGAGGTGTGGTCAATAAG
Terms and licenses: Academic/Nonprofit Terms; Industry Terms: Not Available to Industry
How to cite: pNB786 was a gift from Nicolas Buchler (Addgene plasmid # 60151 ; http://n2t.net/addgene:60151 ; RRID:Addgene_60151)
