>Addgene plasmid #60151 | pNB786 | addgene partial sequence | sequence record 98245 | M13pUC-Rev 5'-AGCGGATAACAATTTCACACAGG-3'
TGACCATGATTACGCCAAGCGCGCAATTAACCCTCACTAAAGGGAACAAAAGCTGGAGCTCTGATGAACG
GTAAGCCAATGAAGGAAAAGAAGTCTACCAGAAGTGTCGAAGACTTCATGGCTGCTATGCAAAGAGTCTC
TACTCAACACGAAAAGGAAACCTAATCCTGTTGAAGTAGCATTTAATCATAATTTTTGTCACATTTTAAT
CAACTTGATTTTTCTGGTTTAATTTTTCTAATTTTAATTTTAATTTTTTTATCAATGGGAACTGATACAC
TAAAAAGAATTAGGAGCCAACAAGAATAAGCCGCTTATTTCCTACTAGAGTTTGCTTAAAATTTCATCTC
GAATTGTCATTCTAATATTTTATCCACACACACACCTTAAAATTTTTAGATTAAATGGCATCAACTCTTA
GCTTCACACACACACACACACCGAAGCTGGTTGTTTTATTTGATTTGATATAATTGGTTTCTCTGGATGG
TACTTTTTCTTTCTTGGTTATTTCCTATTTTAAAATATGAAACGCACACAAGTCATAATTATTCTAATAG
AGCACAATTCACAACACGCACATTTCAACTTTAATATTTTTTTAGAAACACTTTATTTAGTCTAATTCTT
AATTTTTAATATATATAATGCACACACACTAATTTATTCATTAATTTTTTATTGAGTAGGATTTGAAAAT
ATTTGGTATCTTTGCAAGATGTTTGTATAGAGGGACAAAGAATCGTCTTTATTATGGTCAAGGCTTTACG
TCATAATAGTTCCTGCCCAGCTCTTCTATAATACTTTAAAGATCTCTTCTCG
