>Addgene plasmid #60151 | pNB786 | addgene partial sequence | sequence record 98249 | pHybLex_rev 5'-GAGTCACTTTAAAATTTGTATACAC-3'
AACTTATTTAATAATAAAAATCATAAATCATAAGAAATTCGCTTATTTAGAAGTGGCGCGCCTTATTCTC
GAGATTCATCAATACCATGGGTAATACCAGCAGCAGTAACAAATTCTAACAAGACCATGTGGTCTCTCTT
TTCGTTTGGATCTTTGGATAAGGCAGATTGATAGGATAAGTAATGGTTGTCTGGTAACAAGACTGGACCA
TCACCAATTGGAGTATTTTGTTGATAATGGTCAGCTAATTGAACACCACCATCTTCAATGTTGTGTCTAA
TTTTGAAGTTAGCTTTGATACCATTCTTTTGTTTGTCAGCAGTGATGTAAACATTGTGAGAGTTATAGTT
GTATTCCAATTTGTGACCTAAAATGTTACCATCTTCTTTAAAATCAATACCTTTTAATTCGATTCTATTA
ACTAAGGTATCACCTTCAAACTTGACTTCAGCTCTGGTCTTGTAGTTACCGTCATCTTTGAAAAAAATAG
TTCTTTCTTGAACATAACCTTCTGGCATGGCAGACTTGAAAAAGTCATGTTGTTTCATATGATCTGGGTA
TCTAGCAAAACATTGCAAACCATAACCTAAAGTAGTGACTAAGGTTGGCCATGGAACTGGCAATTTACCA
GTAGTACAAATCAATTTTAAGGTCAATTTACCGTAAGTAGCATCACCTTCACCTTCACCGGAGACAGAAA
ATTTGTGACCATTAACATCACCATCTAATTCAACCAAAATTGGGACAACACCAGTGAATAATTCTTCACC
TTTAGACATTGATCCCCCACCCACGGCGATCTTTCCGCCCTTCTTGGCCTTTATGAGGATCTCTCTGATT
TTTCTTGCGTCGAGTTTTCCGGTAAGACCTTTCGGTACTTCGTCCACAAACACAACTCCTCCGCGCAACT
TTTTCGCGGTTGTTACTTGACCGGCGACGTAATCCACGATCTCTTTT
