>Addgene plasmid #60151 | pNB786 | addgene partial sequence | sequence record 98564 | pBluescript-SK 5'-tctagaactagtggatc-3'
GAAGACGTCAAAAACATAAAGAAAGGCCCGGCGCCATTCTATCCGCTGGAAGATGGAACCGCTGGAGAGC
AACTGCATAAGGCTATGAAGAGATACGCCCTGGTTCCTGGAACAATTGCTTTTACAGATGCACATATCGA
GGTGGACATCACTTACGCTGAGTACTTCGAAATGTCCGTTCGGTTGGCAGAAGCTATGAAACGATATGGG
CTGAATACAAATCACAGAATCGTCGTATGCAGTGAAAACTCTCTTCAATTCTTTATGCCGGTGTTGGGCG
CGTTATTTATCGGAGTTGCAGTTGCGCCCGCGAACGACATTTATAATGAACGTGAATTGCTCAACAGTAT
GGGCATTTCGCAGCCTACCGTGGTGTTCGTTTCCAAAAAGGGGTTGCAAAAAATTTTGAACGTGCAAAAA
AAGCTCCCAATCATCCAAAAAATTATTATCATGGATTCTAAAACGGATTACCAGGGATTTCAGTCGATGT
ACACGTTCGTCACATCTCATCTACCTCCCGGTTTTAATGAATACGATTTTGTGCCAGAGTCCTTCGATAG
GGACAAGACAATTGCACTGATCATGAACTCCTCTGGATCTACTGGTCTGCCTAAAGGTGTCGCTCTGCCT
CATAGAACTGCCTGCGTGAGATTCTCGCATGCCAGAGATCCTATTTTTGGCAATCAAATCATTCCGGATA
CTGCGATTTTAAGTGTTGTTCCATTCCATCACGGTTTTGGAATGTTTACTACACTCGGATATTTGATATG
TGGATTTCGAGTCGTCTTAATGTATAG
