>Addgene plasmid #60151 | pNB786 | addgene partial sequence | sequence record 98565 | yGFP-R 5'-GCATCACCTTCACCTTCACC-3'
TTGTGACCATTAACATCACCATCTAATTCAACCAAAATTGGGACAACACCAGTGAATAATTCTTCACCTT
TAGACATTGATCCCCCACCCACGGCGATCTTTCCGCCCTTCTTGGCCTTTATGAGGATCTCTCTGATTTT
TCTTGCGTCGAGTTTTCCGGTAAGACCTTTCGGTACTTCGTCCACAAACACAACTCCTCCGCGCAACTTT
TTCGCGGTTGTTACTTGACCGGCGACGTAATCCACGATCTCTTTTTCCGTCATCGTCTTTCCGTGCTCCA
AAACAACAACGGCGGCGGGAAGTTCACCGGCGTCATCGTCGGGAAGACCTGCGACACCTGCGTCGAAGAT
GTTGGGGTGTTGGAGCAAGATGGATTCCAATTCAGCGGGAGCCACCTGATAGCCTTTGTACTTAATCAGA
GACTTCAGGCGGTCAACGATGAAGAAGTGTTCGTCTTCGTCCCAGTAAGCTATGTCTCCAGAATGTAGCC
ATCCATCCTTGTCAATCAAGGCGTTGGTCGCTTCCGGATTGTTTACATAACCGGACATAATCATAGGACC
TCTCACACACAGTTCGCCTCTTTGATTAACGCCCAGCGTTTTCCCGGTATCCAGATCCACAACCTTCGCT
TCAAAAAATGGAACAACTTTACCGACCGCGCCCGGTTTATCATCCCCCTCGGGTGTAATCAGAATAGCTG
ATGTAGTCTCAGTGAGCCCATATCCTTGCCTGATACCTGGCAGATGGAACCTCTTGGCAACCGCTTCCCC
GACTTCCTTAGAGAGGGGAGCGCCACCAGAAGCAATTTCGTGTAAATTAGATAAATCGTATTTGTCAATC
AGAGTGCTTTTGGCGAAGAAGGAGAATAGGGTTGGCACCAGCAGCGCACTTTGAATCTTGTAATCCTGAA
GGCTCCTCAGAAACAGCTCTTCTTCAAATCTATACATTAAGACGACTCGAAATCCACATATCAAATATCC
GAGTGTAGTAAA
